Addgene plasmid #50932: p14-9VN9-3A
Purpose: Expresses human SRP14 and SRP9-3A proteins as a fusion protein in mammalian cells.
Depositing lab: Katharina Strub. Depositing organization: University of Geneva.
Backbone
  Vector backbone: pBiFC-VN173
  Backbone manufacturer: Chang-Deng Hu (Addgene Plasmid# 22010)
  Backbone size w/o insert (bp): 5216
  Total vector size (bp): 5879
  Vector type: Mammalian Expression
Growth in bacteria
  Bacterial resistance: Ampicillin, 100 μg/mL
  Growth temperature: 37°C
  Growth strain: XL1 Blue
  Copy number: Unknown
Gene/Insert
  Gene/Insert name: SRP14 and SRP9
  Species: H. sapiens (human)
  Insert size (bp): 677
  Mutation: Amino acids 60, 61 and 64 of SRP9 changed to alanine
  Entrez Gene: SRP14 (a.k.a. ALURBP); SRP9 (a.k.a. ALURBP)
  Promoter: CMV
  Tag / fusion protein: flag tag (N terminal on backbone); VN tag (C terminal on backbone)
  Cloning method: Restriction Enzyme; 5′ cloning site EcoRI (not destroyed); 3′ cloning site KpnI (not destroyed)
  Sequencing primers: 5′ CMV-F; 3′ hGH-pA-R
Terms and licenses: Academic/Nonprofit Terms; Industry Terms: Not Available to Industry
How to cite: p14-9VN9-3A was a gift from Katharina Strub (Addgene plasmid # 50932 ; http://n2t.net/addgene:50932 ; RRID:Addgene_50932)
