[The description below was written by a language model from this plasmid's Addgene catalogue record.]
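Description:
p14-9VN9-3A is a mammalian expression plasmid of about 5.9 kb built on the pBiFC-VN173 backbone, a vector designed for bimolecular fluorescence complementation (BiFC). It is propagated in E. coli under ampicillin selection. The record does not give the origin of replication or copy number, and no mammalian selection marker is listed. No feature table accompanies the catalogue entry, so the exact arrangement of elements cannot be confirmed beyond what the fields state.

The payload is a roughly 680 bp human insert encoding SRP14 and SRP9 joined as a single fusion protein, cloned between retained EcoRI and KpnI sites and driven by the CMV promoter for strong constitutive expression in mammalian cells. The 3′ sequencing primer suggests an hGH polyadenylation signal downstream of the cassette. The backbone supplies an N-terminal FLAG epitope for detection or immunoprecipitation. It also supplies a C-terminal VN tag, the N-terminal fragment of Venus fluorescent protein, which is non-fluorescent alone and reconstitutes a fluorescent signal only when brought close to a partner carrying the complementary C-terminal Venus fragment. The SRP9 portion carries the "3A" mutation, in which residues 60, 61 and 64 are changed to alanine.

SRP9 and SRP14 normally form the heterodimer that binds the Alu domain of the signal recognition particle RNA, and the fusion provides both subunits in one polypeptide. The construct expresses this mutant fusion in mammalian cells. Given the backbone, it is probably used in BiFC-type interaction or localisation assays alongside a wild-type counterpart, though the record does not describe specific experiments or the functional effect of the alanine substitutions.
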