>Addgene plasmid #50932 | p14-9VN9-3A | depositor partial sequence | sequence record 76598 | p14-9VN9-3A sequence 968 bps
AGAGCTCGTTTAGTGACCGTCAGAATTGATCTACCATGGACTACAAAGACGATGACGACAAGCTTGCGGC
CGCGAATTCTATGGTGTTGTTGGAGAGCGAGCAGTTCCTGACGGAGCTGACCAGACTTTTCCAGAAGTGT
CGGACGTCGGGCAGCGTCTATATCACCTTGAAGAAGTATGACGGTCGAACCAAACCCATTCCAAAGAAAG
GTACTGTGGAGGGCTTTGAGCCCGCAGACAACAAGTGTCTGTTAAGAGCTACCGATGGGAAGAAGAAGAT
CAGCACTGTGGTGAGCTCCAAGGAAGTGAATAAGTTTCAGATGGCTTATTCAAACCTCCTTAGAGCTAAC
ATGGATGGGTTGAAGAAGAGAGACAAAAAGAACAAAACTAAGAAGACCAAAGCAGCAGCAACAGCAGCAG
CAGCAGCACCTGCCGCAGCAGCAACAGCAGCAACAACAGCAGCAACAACAGCAGCAACAGCAGCACAGTC
CCCCGGGGGAATGCCGCAGTACCAGACCTGGGAGGAGTTCAGCCGCGCTGCCGAGAAGCTTTACCTCGCT
GACCCTATGAAGGCACGTGTGGTTCTCAAATATAGGCATTCTGATGGGAACTTGTGTGTTAAAGCAACAG
ATGATTTAGTTTGTTTGGTGTATAAAACAGACCAAGCTCAAGATGTAGCAGCAATTGAGGCCTTCCACAG
TCAACTAATGCGACTTATGGTAGCCAAGGAAGCCCGCAATGTTACCATGGAAACTGAGGGGGTACCAGTC
GACTCTAGAAGATCCATCGCCACCATGGTGAGCAAGGGCGAGGAGCTGTTCACCGGGGTGGTGCCCATCC
TGGTCGAGCTGGACGGCGACGTAAACGGCCACAAGTTCAGCGTGTCCGGCGAGGGCGAGGGCGATGCCAC
CTACGGCAAGCTGACCCTGAAGCTGATCTGCACCACCGGCAAGCTGCCCGTGCCCTGG
