>Addgene plasmid #50932 | p14-9VN9-3A | addgene partial sequence | sequence record 82376 | CMV-F 5'-CGCAAATGGGCGGTAGGCGTG-3'
ACCGTCAGAATTGATCTACCATGGACTACAAAGACGATGACGACAAGCTTGCGGCCGCGAATTCTATGGT
GTTGTTGGAGAGCGAGCAGTTCCTGACGGAGCTGACCAGACTTTTCCAGAAGTGTCGGACGTCGGGCAGC
GTCTATATCACCTTGAAGAAGTATGACGGTCGAACCAAACCCATTCCAAAGAAAGGTACTGTGGAGGGCT
TTGAGCCCGCAGACAACAAGTGTCTGTTAAGAGCTACCGATGGGAAGAAGAAGATCAGCACTGTGGTGAG
CTCCAAGGAAGTGAATAAGTTTCAGATGGCTTATTCAAACCTCCTTAGAGCTAACATGGATGGGTTGAAG
AAGAGAGACAAAAAGAACAAAACTAAGAAGACCAAAGCAGCAGCAACAGCAGCAGCAGCAGCACCTGCCG
CAGCAGCAACAGCAGCAACAACAGCAGCAACAACAGCAGCAACAGCAGCACAGTCCCCCGGGGGAATGCC
GCAGTACCAGACCTGGGAGGAGTTCAGCCGCGCTGCCGAGAAGCTTTACCTCGCTGACCCTATGAAGGCA
CGTGTGGTTCTCAAATATAGGCATTCTGATGGGAACTTGTGTGTTAAAGCAACAGATGATTTAGTTTGTT
TGGTGTATAAAACAGACCAAGCTCAAGATGTAGCAGCAATTGAGGCCTTCCACAGTCAACTAATGCGACT
TATGGTAGCCAAGGAAGCCCGCAATGTTACCATGGAAACTGAGGGGGTACCAGTCGACTCTAGAAGATCC
ATCGCCACCATGGTGAGCAAGGGCGAGGAGCTGTTCACCGGGGTGGTGCCCATCCTGGTCGAGCTGGACG
GCGACGTAAACGGCCACAAGTTCAGCGTGTCCGGCGAGGGCGAGGGCGATGCCACCTACGGCAAGCTGAC
CCTGAAGCTGATCTGCACCACCGGCAAGCTGCCCGTGCCCTGG
